>Addgene plasmid #177610 | pEcH6RF3 | addgene full sequence | sequence record 351527 | Addgene NGS Result
CGCCTATTTTTATAGGTTAATGTCATGATAATAATGGTTTCTTAGACGTCAGGTGGCACTTTTCGGGGAA
ATGTGCGCGGAACCCCTATTTGTTTATTTTTCTAAATACATTCAAATATGTATCCGCTCATGAGACAATA
ACCCTGATAAATGCTTCAATAACATTGAAAAAGGAAGAGTATGAGTATTCAACATTTCCGTGTCGCCCTT
ATTCCCTTTTTTGCGGCATTTTGCCTTCCTGTTTTTGCTCACCCAGAAACGCTGGTGAAAGTAAAAGATG
CTGAAGATCAGTTGGGTGCACGAGTGGGTTACATCGAACTGGATCTCAACAGCGGTAAGATCCTTGAGAG
TTTTCGCCCCGAAGAACGTTTTCCAATGATGAGCACTTTTAAAGTTCTGCTATGTGGCGCGGTATTATCC
CGTGTTGACGCCGGGCAAGAGCAACTCGGTCGCCGCATACACTATTCTCAGAATGACTTGGTTGAGTACT
CACCAGTCACAGAAAAGCATCTTACGGATGGCATGACAGTAAGAGAATTATGCAGTGCTGCCATAACCAT
GAGTGATAACACTGCGGCCAACTTACTTCTGACAACGATCGGAGGACCGAAGGAGCTAACCGCTTTTTTG
CACAACATGGGGGATCATGTAACTCGCCTTGATCGTTGGGAACCGGAGCTGAATGAAGCCATACCAAACG
ACGAGCGTGACACCACGATGCCTGCAGCAATGGCAACAACGTTGCGCAAACTATTAACTGGCGAACTACT
TACTCTAGCTTCCCGGCAACAATTAATAGACTGGATGGAGGCGGATAAAGTTGCAGGACCACTTCTGCGC
TCGGCCCTTCCGGCTGGCTGGTTTATTGCTGATAAATCTGGAGCCGGTGAGCGTGGGTCTCGCGGTATCA
TTGCAGCACTGGGGCCAGATGGTAAGCCCTCCCGTATCGTAGTTATCTACACGACGGGGAGTCAGGCAAC
TATGGATGAACGAAATAGACAGATCGCTGAGATAGGTGCCTCACTGATTAAGCATTGGTAACTGTCAGAC
CAAGTTTACTCATATATACTTTAGATTGATTTAAAACTTCATTTTTAATTTAAAAGGATCTAGGTGAAGA
TCCTTTTTGATAATCTCATGACCAAAATCCCTTAACGTGAGTTTTCGTTCCACTGAGCGTCAGACCCCGT
AGAAAAGATCAAAGGATCTTCTTGAGATCCTTTTTTTCTGCGCGTAATCTGCTGCTTGCAAACAAAAAAA
CCACCGCTACCAGCGGTGGTTTGTTTGCCGGATCAAGAGCTACCAACTCTTTTTCCGAAGGTAACTGGCT
TCAGCAGAGCGCAGATACCAAATACTGTCCTTCTAGTGTAGCCGTAGTTAGGCCACCACTTCAAGAACTC
TGTAGCACCGCCTACATACCTCGCTCTGCTAATCCTGTTACCAGTGGCTGCTGCCAGTGGCGATAAGTCG
TGTCTTACCGGGTTGGACTCAAGACGATAGTTACCGGATAAGGCGCAGCGGTCGGGCTGAACGGGGGGTT
CGTGCACACAGCCCAGCTTGGAGCGAACGACCTACACCGAACTGAGATACCTACAGCGTGAGCTATGAGA
AAGCGCCACGCTTCCCGAAGGGAGAAAGGCGGACAGGTATCCGGTAAGCGGCAGGGTCGGAACAGGAGAG
CGCACGAGGGAGCTTCCAGGGGGAAACGCCTGGTATCTTTATAGTCCTGTCGGGTTTCGCCACCTCTGAC
TTGAGCGTCGATTTTTGTGATGCTCGTCAGGGGGGCGGAGCCTATGGAAAAACGCCAGCAACGCGGCCTT
TTTACGGTTCCTGGCCTTTTGCTGGCCTTTTGCTCACATGTTCTTTCCTGCGTTATCCCCTGATTCTGTG
GATAACCGTATTACCGCCTTTGAGTGAGCTGATACCGCTCGCCGCAGCCGAACGACCGAGCGCAGCGAGT
CAGTGAGCGAGGAAGCGGAAGAGCGCCTGATGCGGTATTTTCTCCTTACGCATCTGTGCGGTATTTCACA
CCGCAATGGTGCACTCTCAGTACAATCTGCTCTGATGCCGCATAGTTAAGCCAGTATACACTCCGCTATC
GCTACGTGACTGGGTCATGGCTGCGCCCCGACACCCGCCAACACCCGCTGACGCGCCCTGACGGGCTTGT
CTGCTCCCGGCATCCGCTTACAGACAAGCTGTGACCGTCTCCGGGAGCTGCATGTGTCAGAGGTTTTCAC
CGTCATCACCGAAACGCGCGAGGCAGCTGCGGTAAAGCTCATCAGCGTGGTCGTGAAGCGATTCACAGAT
GTCTGCCTGTTCATCCGCGTCCAGCTCGTTGAGTTTCTCCAGAAGCGTTAATGTCTGGCTTCTGATAAAG
CGGGCCATGTTAAGGGCGGTTTTTTCCTGTTTGGTCACTGATGCCTCCGTGTAAGGGGGATTTCTGTTCA
TGGGGGTAATGATACCGATGAAACGAGAGAGGATGCTCACGATACGGGTTACTGATGATGAACATGCCCG
GTTACTGGAACGTTGTGAGGGTAAACAACTGGCGGTATGGATGCGGCGGGACCAGAGAAAAATCACTCAG
GGTCAATGCCAGCGCTTCGTTAATACAGATGTAGGTGTTCCACAGGGTAGCCAGCAGCATCCTGCGATGC
AGATCCGGAACATAATGGTGCAGGGCGCTGACTTCCGCGTTTCCAGACTTTACGAAACACGGAAACCGAA
GACCATTCATGTTGTTGCTCAGGTCGCAGACGTTTTGCAGCAGCAGTCGCTTCACGTTCGCTCGCGTATC
GGTGATTCATTCTGCTAACCAGTAAGGCAACCCCGCCAGCCTAGCCGGGTCCTCAACGACAGGAGCACGA
TCATGCGCACCCGTGGCCAGGACCCAACGCTGCCCGAGATGCGCCGCGTGCGGCTGCTGGAGATGGCGGA
CGCGATGGATATGTTCTGCCAAGGGTTGGTTTGCGCATTCACAGTTCTCCGCAAGAATTGATTGGCTCCA
ATTCTTGGAGTGGTGAATCCGTTAGCGAGGTGCCGCCGGCTTCCATTCAGGTCGAGGTGGCCCGGCTCCA
TGCACCGCGACGCAACGCGGGGAGGCAGACAAGGTATAGGGCGGCGCCTACAATCCATGCCAACCCGTTC
CATGTGCTCGCCGAGGCGGCATAAATCGCCGTGACGATCAGCGGTCCAATGATCGAAGTTAGGCTGGTAA
GAGCCGCGAGCGATCCTTGAAGCTGTCCCTGATGGTCGTCATCTACCTGCCTGGACAGCATGGCCTGCAA
CGCGGGCATCCCGATGCCGCCGGAAGCGAGAAGAATCATAATGGGGAAGGCCATCCAGCCTCGCGTCGCG
AACGCCAGCAAGACGTAGCCCAGCGCGTCGGCCGCCATGCCGGCGATAATGGCCTGCTTCTCGCCGAAAC
GTTTGGTGGCGGGACCAGTGACGAAGGCTTGAGCGAGGGCGTGCAAGATTCCGAATACCGCAAGCGACAG
GCCGATCATCGTCGCGCTCCAGCGAAAGCGGTCCTCGCCGAAAATGACCCAGAGCGCTGCCGGCACCTGT
CCTACGAGTTGCATGATAAAGAAGACAGTCATAAGTGCGGCGACGATAGTCATGCCCCGCGCCCACCGGA
AGGAGCTGACTGGGTTGAAGGCTCTCAAGGGCATCGGTCGACGCTCTCCCTTATGCGACTCCTGCATTAG
GAAGCAGCCCAGTAGTAGGTTGAGGCCGTTGAGCACCGCCGCCGCAAGGAATGGTGCATGCAAGGAGATG
GCGCCCAACAGTCCCCCGGCCACGGGGCCTGCCACCATACCCACGCCGAAACAAGCGCTCATGAGCCCGA
AGTGGCGAGCCCGATCTTCCCCATCGGTGATGTCGGCGATATAGGCGCCAGCAACCGCACCTGTGGCGCC
GGTGATGCCGGCCACGATGCGTCCGGCGTAGAGGATCGAGATCTCGATCCCGCGAAATTAATACGACTCA
CTATAGGGAGACCACAACGGTTTCCCTCTAGTGCCGGCTCCGGAGAGCTCTTTAATTAAGCGGCCGCCCT
GCAGGACTCGAGTTCTAGAAATAATTTTGTTTAACTTTAAGAAGGAGATATACATATGAAATCTTCTCAC
CATCACCATCACCATGAAAACCTGTACTTCCAATCCAATGCAACGTTGTCTCCTTATTTGCAAGAGGTGG
CGAAGCGCCGCACTTTTGCCATTATTTCTCACCCGGACGCCGGTAAGACTACCATCACCGAGAAGGTGCT
GCTGTTCGGACAGGCCATTCAGACCGCCGGTACAGTAAAAGGCCGTGGTTCCAACCAGCACGCTAAGTCG
GACTGGATGGAGATGGAAAAGCAGCGTGGGATCTCCATTACTACGTCTGTGATGCAGTTTCCGTATCACG
ATTGCCTGGTTAACCTGCTCGACACCCCGGGGCACGAAGACTTCTCGGAAGATACCTATCGTACCCTGAC
GGCGGTGGACTGCTGCCTGATGGTTATCGACGCCGCAAAAGGTGTTGAAGATCGTACCCGTAAGCTGATG
GAAGTTACCCGTCTGCGCGACACGCCGATCCTCACCTTTATGAACAAACTTGACCGTGATATCCGCGACC
CGATGGAGCTGCTCGATGAAGTTGAGAACGAGCTGAAAATCGGCTGTGCGCCGATCACCTGGCCGATTGG
CTGCGGCAAGCTGTTTAAAGGCGTTTACCACCTTTATAAAGACGAAACCTATCTCTATCAGAGCGGTAAA
GGCCACACCATTCAGGAAGTCCGCATTGTTAAAGGGCTGAATAACCCGGATCTCGATGCTGCGGTTGGTG
AAGATCTGGCACAGCAGCTGCGTGACGAACTGGAACTGGTGAAAGGCGCGTCTAACGAGTTCGACAAAGA
GCTGTTCCTTGCGGGCGAAATCACTCCGGTATTCTTCGGTACTGCGCTGGGTAACTTCGGCGTCGATCAT
ATGTTGGATGGCCTGGTGGAGTGGGCACCTGCGCCGATGCCGCGTCAGACTGATACCCGTACCGTAGAAG
CGAGCGAAGATAAATTTACCGGCTTCGTATTTAAAATTCAGGCCAACATGGACCCGAAACACCGCGACCG
CGTGGCGTTTATGCGTGTGGTGTCCGGTAAATATGAAAAAGGCATGAAACTGCGCCAGGTGCGCACTGCG
AAAGATGTGGTGATCTCCGACGCGCTGACCTTTATGGCGGGTGACCGTTCGCACGTTGAAGAAGCGTATC
CGGGCGATATCCTCGGCCTGCACAACCACGGCACCATTCAGATCGGCGACACCTTTACCCAGGGTGAGAT
GATGAAGTTCACCGGTATTCCGAACTTCGCACCAGAACTGTTCCGTCGTATCCGCCTGAAAGATCCGCTG
AAGCAAAAACAGCTGCTCAAAGGGCTGGTACAGCTTTCCGAAGAGGGCGCGGTGCAGGTGTTCCGTCCAA
TCTCCAACAACGATCTGATCGTTGGTGCAGTTGGTGTGCTGCAGTTTGATGTGGTGGTAGCGCGCCTGAA
GAGCGAATACAACGTTGAAGCAGTGTATGAGTCAGTCAACGTTGCCACTGCCCGCTGGGTAGAATGTGCA
GACGCGAAGAAATTCGAAGAGTTCAAGCGTAAGAACGAAAGCCAACTGGCGCTTGATGGCGGCGATAACC
TCGCTTACATCGCTACCAGCATGGTCAACCTGCGCCTGGCACAGGAACGTTATCCGGACGTTCAGTTCCA
CCAGACCCGCGAGCATTAATAACATTGGAAGTGGATAACGGATCCGCGATCGCGGCGCGCCACCTGGTGG
CCGGCCGGTACCACGCGTGCGCGCTGATCCGGCTGCTAACAAAGCCCGAAAGGAAGCTGAGTTGGCTGCT
GCCACCGCTGAGCAATAACTAGCATAACCCCTTGGGGCCTCTAAACGGGTCTTGAGGGGTTTTTTGCTGA
AAGGAGGAACTATATCCGGATATCCACAGGACGGGTGTGGTCGCCATGATCGCGTAGTCGATAGTGGCTC
CAAGTAGCGAAGCGAGCAGGACTGGGCGGCGGCCAAAGCGGTCGGACAGTGCTCCGAGAACGGGTGCGCA
TAGAAATTGCATCAACGCATATAGCGCTAGCAGCACGCCATAGTGACTGGCGATGCTGTCGGAATGGACG
ATATCCCGCAAGAGGCCCGGCAGTACCGGCATAACCAAGCCTATGCCTACAGCATCCAGGGTGACGGTGC
CGAGGATGACGATGAGCGCATTGTTAGATTTCATACACGGTGCCTGACTGCGTTAGCAATTTAACTGTGA
TAAACTACCGCATTAAAGCTTATCGATGATAAGCTGTCAAACATGAGAATTCTTGAAGACGAAAGGGCCT
CGTGATA
Features (pLannotate 1.2.2; 16 found; start..end, strand, type, name):
     76..180     +  promoter       AmpR promoter: bla
    181..1041    +  CDS            AmpR: β-lactamase; bla; confers resistance to ampicillin, carbenicillin, and related antibiotics
   1212..1800    +  rep_origin     ori: high-copy-number ColE1/pMB1/pBR322/pUC origin of replication
   1986..2125    -  misc_feature   bom: basis of mobility region from pBR322
   2227..2418    -  CDS            rop: Rop protein, which maintains plasmids at low copy number; rop
   2435..2815    +  CDS            YPB1_ECOLX: Protein predicted: Swiss-Prot protein existence level 4. From Escherichia coli.
   3057..3957    -  CDS            TcR (fragment): tetracycline efflux protein; tet; confers resistance to tetracycline
   3979..3997    +  promoter       T7 promoter: promoter for bacteriophage T7 RNA polymerase
   4086..4108    +  RBS            RBS: efficient ribosome binding site from bacteriophage T7 gene 10 (Olins and Rangwala, 1989)
   4128..4145    +  CDS            6xHis: 6xHis affinity tag
   4146..4162    +  CDS            TEV site (fragment): tobacco etch virus (TEV) protease recognition and cleavage site
   4173..5756    +  CDS            prfC: RF3_ECOLI - Also known as miaD, tos. Experimental evidence at protein level: Swiss-Prot protein existence level 1. Increases the formation of ribosomal termination complexes and stimulates activities of RF-1 and RF-2. It binds guanine nucleotides and has strong preference for UGA stop codons. It may interact directly with the ribosome. The stimulation of RF-1 and RF-2 is significantly reduced by GTP and GDP, but not by GMP. From Escherichia coli (strain K12).
   5842..5891    +  CDS            SET1 (fragment): solubility-enhancement tag derived from T7 phage gene 10B
   5899..5946    +  terminator     T7 terminator: transcription terminator for bacteriophage T7 RNA polymerase
   5972..6264    -  CDS            TcR (fragment): tetracycline efflux protein; tet; confers resistance to tetracycline
   6312..6340    -  promoter       tet promoter: E. coli promoter for tetracycline efflux protein gene
