[The description below was written by a language model from this plasmid's Addgene catalogue record and pLannotate feature annotations shown in this document.]
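Description:
pEcH6RF3 is a 6,377 nt bacterial expression plasmid built on the 2BT backbone, a ligation-independent cloning vector that supplies an N-terminal hexahistidine tag. It is propagated in E. coli through a ColE1/pMB1-type origin and selected with ampicillin via the bla β-lactamase gene under its own promoter. The catalogue lists it as high copy, although the feature table also shows pBR322-derived rop and bom elements, and Rop normally moderates copy number. Two fragments of the tetracycline efflux gene, together with the tet promoter, flank the expression cassette. They are remnants of the pBR322-style ancestry interrupted by the cassette, so they would not be expected to confer tetracycline resistance.

The payload is the E. coli prfC gene encoding release factor 3 (RF3), a guanine-nucleotide-binding translation termination factor that stimulates the activities of RF1 and RF2 on the ribosome. Transcription is driven by a T7 promoter, so expression requires a host that supplies T7 RNA polymerase. Translation starts from the efficient T7 gene 10 ribosome binding site, and a T7 terminator closes the cassette. The reading frame begins with the 6xHis tag, followed by a sequence annotated as a partial tobacco etch virus protease site, and then RF3. This arrangement is designed for affinity purification on immobilised metal resin and, if the site is functional, removal of the tag by TEV protease. A short fragment annotated as a gene 10-derived solubility tag lies downstream of prfC and is probably leftover vector sequence rather than part of the protein.

The stated purpose is to express His-tagged RF3 in E. coli, which would suit making purified protein for biochemical studies of translation termination, though the record names no specific application.
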