Addgene plasmid #177610: pEcH6RF3
Purpose: Expresses His tagged RF3 in Escherichia coli cells
Depositing lab: Kambiz Hamadani. Depositing organization: California State University, San Marcos.
Backbone
  Vector backbone: 2BT
  Vector type: Bacterial Expression
Growth in bacteria
  Bacterial resistance: Ampicillin, 100 μg/mL
  Growth temperature: 37°C
  Growth strain: DH5alpha
  Copy number: High Copy
Gene/Insert
  Gene/Insert name: Release Factor 3
  Species: Escherichia coli
  Tag / fusion protein: Hexahistidine (N terminal on backbone)
  Cloning method: Ligation Independent Cloning
Terms and licenses: Academic/Nonprofit Terms; Industry Terms: Not Available to Industry
How to cite: pEcH6RF3 was a gift from Kambiz Hamadani (Addgene plasmid # 177610 ; http://n2t.net/addgene:177610 ; RRID:Addgene_177610)
