>Addgene plasmid #177610 | pEcH6RF3 | depositor partial sequence | sequence record 344521 | E. coli Release Factor 3 cDNA insert
ATGACGTTGTCTCCTTATTTGCAAGAGGTGGCGAAGCGCCGCACTTTTGCCATTATTTCTCACCCGGACG
CCGGTAAGACTACCATCACCGAGAAGGTGCTGCTGTTCGGACAGGCCATTCAGACCGCCGGTACAGTAAA
AGGCCGTGGTTCCAACCAGCACGCTAAGTCGGACTGGATGGAGATGGAAAAGCAGCGTGGGATCTCCATT
ACTACGTCTGTGATGCAGTTTCCGTATCACGATTGCCTGGTTAACCTGCTCGACACCCCGGGGCACGAAG
ACTTCTCGGAAGATACCTATCGTACCCTGACGGCGGTGGACTGCTGCCTGATGGTTATCGACGCCGCAAA
AGGTGTTGAAGATCGTACCCGTAAGCTGATGGAAGTTACCCGTCTGCGCGACACGCCGATCCTCACCTTT
ATGAACAAACTTGACCGTGATATCCGCGACCCGATGGAGCTGCTCGATGAAGTTGAGAACGAGCTGAAAA
TCGGCTGTGCGCCGATCACCTGGCCGATTGGCTGCGGCAAGCTGTTTAAAGGCGTTTACCACCTTTATAA
AGACGAAACCTATCTCTATCAGAGCGGTAAAGGCCACACCATTCAGGAAGTCCGCATTGTTAAAGGGCTG
AATAACCCGGATCTCGATGCTGCGGTTGGTGAAGATCTGGCACAGCAGCTGCGTGACGAACTGGAACTGG
TGAAAGGCGCGTCTAACGAGTTCGACAAAGAGCTGTTCCTTGCGGGCGAAATCACTCCGGTATTCTTCGG
TACTGCGCTGGGTAACTTCGGCGTCGATCATATGTTGGATGGCCTGGTGGAGTGGGCACCTGCGCCGATG
CCGCGTCAGACTGATACCCGTACCGTAGAAGCGAGCGAAGATAAATTTACCGGCTTCGTATTTAAAATTC
AGGCCAACATGGACCCGAAACACCGCGACCGCGTGGCGTTTATGCGTGTGGTGTCCGGTAAATATGAAAA
AGGCATGAAACTGCGCCAGGTGCGCACTGCGAAAGATGTGGTGATCTCCGACGCGCTGACCTTTATGGCG
GGTGACCGTTCGCACGTTGAAGAAGCGTATCCGGGCGATATCCTCGGCCTGCACAACCACGGCACCATTC
AGATCGGCGACACCTTTACCCAGGGTGAGATGATGAAGTTCACCGGTATTCCGAACTTCGCACCAGAACT
GTTCCGTCGTATCCGCCTGAAAGATCCGCTGAAGCAAAAACAGCTGCTCAAAGGGCTGGTACAGCTTTCC
GAAGAGGGCGCGGTGCAGGTGTTCCGTCCAATCTCCAACAACGATCTGATCGTTGGTGCAGTTGGTGTGC
TGCAGTTTGATGTGGTGGTAGCGCGCCTGAAGAGCGAATACAACGTTGAAGCAGTGTATGAGTCAGTCAA
CGTTGCCACTGCCCGCTGGGTAGAATGTGCAGACGCGAAGAAATTCGAAGAGTTCAAGCGTAAGAACGAA
AGCCAACTGGCGCTTGATGGCGGCGATAACCTCGCTTACATCGCTACCAGCATGGTCAACCTGCGCCTGG
CACAGGAACGTTATCCGGACGTTCAGTTCCACCAGACCCGCGAGCATTAA
